>Addgene plasmid #171549 | pGEX-4T-1-Rnt1-dsRBD | addgene full sequence | sequence record 339628 | Addgene NGS Result
GGCATAAATATCTCACTCGCAATCAAATTCAGCCGATAGCGGAACGGGAAGGCGACTGGAGTGCCATGTC
CGGTTTTCAACAAACCATGCAAATGCTGAATGAGGGCATCGTTCCCACTGCGATGCTGGTTGCCAACGAT
CAGATGGCGCTGGGCGCAATGCGCGCCATTACCGAGTCCGGGCTGCGCGTTGGTGCGGATATCTCGGTAG
TGGGATACGACGATACCGAAGACAGCTCATGTTATATCCCGCCGTTAACCACCATCAAACAGGATTTTCG
CCTGCTGGGGCAAACCAGCGTGGACCGCTTGCTGCAACTCTCTCAGGGCCAGGCGGTGAAGGGCAATCAG
CTGTTGCCCGTCTCACTGGTGAAAAGAAAAACCACCCTGGCGCCCAATACGCAAACCGCCTCTCCCCGCG
CGTTGGCCGATTCATTAATGCAGCTGGCACGACAGGTTTCCCGACTGGAAAGCGGGCAGTGAGCGCAACG
CAATTAATGTAAGTTAGCTCACTCATTAGGCACCCCAGGCTTTACACTTTATGCTTCCGGCTCGTATGTT
GTGTGGAATTGTGAGCGGATAACAATTTCACACAGGAAACAGCTATGACCATGATTACGGATTCACTGGC
CGTCGTTTTACAACGTCGTGACTGGGAAAACCCTGGCGTTACCCAACTTAATCGCCTTGCAGCACATCCC
CCTTTCGCCAGCTGGCGTAATAGCGAAGAGGCCCGCACCGATCGCCCTTCCCAACAGTTGCGCAGCCTGA
ATGGCGAATGGCGCTTTGCCTGGTTTCCGGCACCAGAAGCGGTGCCGGAAAGCTGGCTGGAGTGCGATCT
TCCTGAGGCCGATACTGTCGTCGTCCCCTCAAACTGGCAGATGCACGGTTACGATGCGCCCATCTACACC
AACGTGACCTATCCCATTACGGTCAATCCGCCGTTTGTTCCCACGGAGAATCCGACGGGTTGTTACTCGC
TCACATTTAATGTTGATGAAAGCTGGCTACAGGAAGGCCAGACGCGAATTATTTTTGATGGCGTTGGAAT
TAGCTTATCGACTGCACGGTGCACCAATGCTTCTGGCGTCAGGCAGCCATCGGAAGCTGTGGTATGGCTG
TGCAGGTCGTAAATCACTGCATAATTCGTGTCGCTCAAGGCGCACTCCCGTTCTGGATAATGTTTTTTGC
GCCGACATCATAACGGTTCTGGCAAATATTCTGAAATGAGCTGTTGACAATTAATCATCGGCTCGTATAA
TGTGTGGAATTGTGAGCGGATAACAATTTCACACAGGAAACAGTATTCATGTCCCCTATACTAGGTTATT
GGAAAATTAAGGGCCTTGTGCAACCCACTCGACTTCTTTTGGAATATCTTGAAGAAAAATATGAAGAGCA
TTTGTATGAGCGCGATGAAGGTGATAAATGGCGAAACAAAAAGTTTGAATTGGGTTTGGAGTTTCCCAAT
CTTCCTTATTATATTGATGGTGATGTTAAATTAACACAGTCTATGGCCATCATACGTTATATAGCTGACA
AGCACAACATGTTGGGTGGTTGTCCAAAAGAGCGTGCAGAGATTTCAATGCTTGAAGGAGCGGTTTTGGA
TATTAGATACGGTGTTTCGAGAATTGCATATAGTAAAGACTTTGAAACTCTCAAAGTTGATTTTCTTAGC
AAGCTACCTGAAATGCTGAAAATGTTCGAAGATCGTTTATGTCATAAAACATATTTAAATGGTGATCATG
TAACCCATCCTGACTTCATGTTGTATGACGCTCTTGATGTTGTTTTATACATGGACCCAATGTGCCTGGA
TGCGTTCCCAAAATTAGTTTGTTTTAAAAAACGTATTGAAGCTATCCCACAAATTGATAAGTACTTGAAA
TCCAGCAAGTATATAGCATGGCCTTTGCAGGGCTGGCAAGCCACGTTTGGTGGTGGCGACCATCCTCCAA
AATCGGATCTGGTTCCGCGTGGATCCCTTGATATGAATGCTAAAAGGCAGCTTTACTCTTTGATTGGCTA
TGCTTCATTACGTCTACATTATGTTACCGTAAAAAAACCCACTGCAGTTGATCCTAATTCCATAGTTGAG
TGCAGAGTAGGTGATGGAACAGTTTTAGGGACCGGTGTGGGCAGAAATATCAAAATTGCGGGTATTAGGG
CTGCAGAAAATGCTCTTCGTGACAAAAAAATGTTAGATTTTTACGCCAAACAAAGAGCTGCCATTCCTAG
GAGTGAATCTTAACTCGAGCGGCCGCATCGTGACTGACTGACGATCTGCCTCGCGCGTTTCGGTGATGAC
GGTGAAAACCTCTGACACATGCAGCTCCCGGAGACGGTCACAGCTTGTCTGTAAGCGGATGCCGGGAGCA
GACAAGCCCGTCAGGGCGCGTCAGCGGGTGTTGGCGGGTGTCGGGGCGCAGCCATGACCCAGTCACGTAG
CGATAGCGGAGTGTATAATTCTTGAAGACGAAAGGGCCTCGTGATACGCCTATTTTTATAGGTTAATGTC
ATGATAATAATGGTTTCTTAGACGTCAGGTGGCACTTTTCGGGGAAATGTGCGCGGAACCCCTATTTGTT
TATTTTTCTAAATACATTCAAATATGTATCCGCTCATGAGACAATAACCCTGATAAATGCTTCAATAATA
TTGAAAAAGGAAGAGTATGAGTATTCAACATTTCCGTGTCGCCCTTATTCCCTTTTTTGCGGCATTTTGC
CTTCCTGTTTTTGCTCACCCAGAAACGCTGGTGAAAGTAAAAGATGCTGAAGATCAGTTGGGTGCACGAG
TGGGTTACATCGAACTGGATCTCAACAGCGGTAAGATCCTTGAGAGTTTTCGCCCCGAAGAACGTTTTCC
AATGATGAGCACTTTTAAAGTTCTGCTATGTGGCGCGGTATTATCCCGTGTTGACGCCGGGCAAGAGCAA
CTCGGTCGCCGCATACACTATTCTCAGAATGACTTGGTTGAGTACTCACCAGTCACAGAAAAGCATCTTA
CGGATGGCATGACAGTAAGAGAATTATGCAGTGCTGCCATAACCATGAGTGATAACACTGCGGCCAACTT
ACTTCTGACAACGATCGGAGGACCGAAGGAGCTAACCGCTTTTTTGCACAACATGGGGGATCATGTAACT
CGCCTTGATCGTTGGGAACCGGAGCTGAATGAAGCCATACCAAACGACGAGCGTGACACCACGATGCCTG
CAGCAATGGCAACAACGTTGCGCAAACTATTAACTGGCGAACTACTTACTCTAGCTTCCCGGCAACAATT
AATAGACTGGATGGAGGCGGATAAAGTTGCAGGACCACTTCTGCGCTCGGCCCTTCCGGCTGGCTGGTTT
ATTGCTGATAAATCTGGAGCCGGTGAGCGTGGGTCTCGCGGTATCATTGCAGCACTGGGGCCAGATGGTA
AGCCCTCCCGTATCGTAGTTATCTACACGACGGGGAGTCAGGCAACTATGGATGAACGAAATAGACAGAT
CGCTGAGATAGGTGCCTCACTGATTAAGCATTGGTAACTGTCAGACCAAGTTTACTCATATATACTTTAG
ATTGATTTAAAACTTCATTTTTAATTTAAAAGGATCTAGGTGAAGATCCTTTTTGATAATCTCATGACCA
AAATCCCTTAACGTGAGTTTTCGTTCCACTGAGCGTCAGACCCCGTAGAAAAGATCAAAGGATCTTCTTG
AGATCCTTTTTTTCTGCGCGTAATCTGCTGCTTGCAAACAAAAAAACCACCGCTACCAGCGGTGGTTTGT
TTGCCGGATCAAGAGCTACCAACTCTTTTTCCGAAGGTAACTGGCTTCAGCAGAGCGCAGATACCAAATA
CTGTCCTTCTAGTGTAGCCGTAGTTAGGCCACCACTTCAAGAACTCTGTAGCACCGCCTACATACCTCGC
TCTGCTAATCCTGTTACCAGTGGCTGCTGCCAGTGGCGATAAGTCGTGTCTTACCGGGTTGGACTCAAGA
CGATAGTTACCGGATAAGGCGCAGCGGTCGGGCTGAACGGGGGGTTCGTGCACACAGCCCAGCTTGGAGC
GAACGACCTACACCGAACTGAGATACCTACAGCGTGAGCTATGAGAAAGCGCCACGCTTCCCGAAGGGAG
AAAGGCGGACAGGTATCCGGTAAGCGGCAGGGTCGGAACAGGAGAGCGCACGAGGGAGCTTCCAGGGGGA
AACGCCTGGTATCTTTATAGTCCTGTCGGGTTTCGCCACCTCTGACTTGAGCGTCGATTTTTGTGATGCT
CGTCAGGGGGGCGGAGCCTATGGAAAAACGCCAGCAACGCGGCCTTTTTACGGTTCCTGGCCTTTTGCTG
GCCTTTTGCTCACATGTTCTTTCCTGCGTTATCCCCTGATTCTGTGGATAACCGTATTACCGCCTTTGAG
TGAGCTGATACCGCTCGCCGCAGCCGAACGACCGAGCGCAGCGAGTCAGTGAGCGAGGAAGCGGAAGAGC
GCCTGATGCGGTATTTTCTCCTTACGCATCTGTGCGGTATTTCACACCGCATAAATTCCGACACCATCGA
ATGGCGCAAAACCTTTCGCGGTATGGCATGATAGCGCCCGGAAGAGAGTCAATTCAGGGTGGTGAATGTG
AAACCAGTAACGTTATACGATGTCGCAGAGTATGCCGGTGTCTCTTATCAGACCGTTTCCCGCGTGGTGA
ACCAGGCCAGCCACGTTTCTGCGAAAACGCGGGAAAAAGTGGAAGCGGCGATGGCGGAGCTGAATTACAT
TCCCAACCGCGTGGCACAACAACTGGCGGGCAAACAGTCGTTGCTGATTGGCGTTGCCACCTCCAGTCTG
GCCCTGCACGCGCCGTCGCAAATTGTCGCGGCGATTAAATCTCGCGCCGATCAACTGGGTGCCAGCGTGG
TGGTGTCGATGGTAGAACGAAGCGGCGTCGAAGCCTGTAAAGCGGCGGTGCACAATCTTCTCGCGCAACG
CGTCAGTGGGCTGATCATTAACTATCCGCTGGATGACCAGGATGCCATTGCTGTGGAAGCTGCCTGCACT
AATGTTCCGGCGTTATTTCTTGATGTCTCTGACCAGACACCCATCAACAGTATTATTTTCTCCCATGAAG
ACGGTACGCGACTGGGCGTGGAGCATCTGGTCGCATTGGGTCACCAGCAAATCGCGCTGTTAGCGGGCCC
ATTAAGTTCTGTCTCGGCGCGTCTGCGTCTGGCTGGCT
Features (pLannotate 1.2.2; 17 found; start..end, strand, type, name):
    495..516     +  protein_bind   CAP binding site: CAP binding activates transcription in the presence of cAMP. E. coli catabolite activator protein
    531..561     +  promoter       lac promoter: promoter for the E. coli lac operon
    569..585     +  protein_bind   lac operator: The lac repressor binds to the lac operator to inhibit transcription in E. coli. This inhibition can be relieved by adding lactose or isopropyl-β-D-thiogalactopyranoside (IPTG). lac repressor encoded by lacI
    605..778     +  CDS            lacZα: LacZα fragment of β-galactosidase; lacZ fragment
   1042..1158    -  CDS            yciV (fragment): RNAAM_ECOLI - Also known as trpH From Escherichia coli (strain K12).
   1234..1262    +  promoter       tac promoter: strong E. coli promoter; hybrid between the trp and lac UV5 promoters
   1270..1286    +  protein_bind   lac operator: The lac repressor binds to the lac operator to inhibit transcription in E. coli. This inhibition can be relieved by adding lactose or isopropyl-β-D-thiogalactopyranoside (IPTG). lac repressor encoded by lacI
   1309..1962    +  CDS            GST26_SCHJA: Experimental evidence at protein level: Swiss-Prot protein existence level 1. GST isoenzymes appear to play a central role in the parasite detoxification system. Other functions are also suspected including a role in increasing the solubility of haematin in the parasite gut. From Schistosoma japonicum (Blood fluke).
   1987..2265    +  CDS            RNT1 (fragment): RNT1_YEAST - Experimental evidence at protein level: Swiss-Prot protein existence level 1. DsRNA-specific nuclease that cleaves eukaryotic pre-ribosomal RNA at the U3 snoRNP-dependent A0 site in the 5'-external transcribed spacer (ETS) and in the 3'-ETS. In vitro, cleaves synthetic 5'-ETS RNA A0 site in the absence of snoRNA or other factors. Has an essential growth function in addition to pre-rRNA processing. From Saccharomyces cerevisiae (strain ATCC 204508 / S288c) (Baker's yeast).
   2286..2325    +  CDS            rop (fragment): Rop protein, which maintains plasmids at low copy number; rop
   2427..2467    +  misc_feature   bom (fragment): basis of mobility region from pBR322
   2572..2676    +  promoter       AmpR promoter: bla
   2677..3537    +  CDS            AmpR: β-lactamase; bla; confers resistance to ampicillin, carbenicillin, and related antibiotics
   3708..4296    +  rep_origin     ori: high-copy-number ColE1/pMB1/pBR322/pUC origin of replication
   4482..4533    -  misc_feature   bom (fragment): basis of mobility region from pBR322
   4540..4617    +  promoter       lacI promoter: lacI
   4618..482     +  CDS            lacI (across the origin): lac repressor; lacI; The lac repressor binds to the lac operator to inhibit transcription in E. coli. This inhibition can be relieved by adding lactose or isopropyl-β-D-thiogalactopyranoside (IPTG).
