[The description below was written by a language model from this plasmid's Addgene catalogue record and pLannotate feature annotations shown in this document.]
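Description:
pGEX-4T-1-Rnt1-dsRBD is a bacterial expression plasmid of about 5.2 kb, built on the pGEX-4T-1 backbone, for producing a fragment of the budding yeast (Saccharomyces cerevisiae) RNase III enzyme Rnt1 as a glutathione S-transferase fusion in E. coli. It replicates from a ColE1/pMB1-type origin and is selected with ampicillin through the β-lactamase (AmpR) gene and its own promoter. The catalogue lists it as low copy, although the automated annotation labels the origin generically as a high-copy family member. Only short fragments of rop and of the pBR322 bom region are detected. Backbone remnants including a lac promoter/operator with a lacZα segment and a small yciV fragment are also annotated and play no stated role in expression.

The expression cassette consists of the strong hybrid tac promoter followed by a lac operator, driving the Schistosoma japonicum GST coding sequence. This is joined downstream, after a short linker, to a 279-nt RNT1 fragment that the record describes as encoding residues L366 to S453, the double-stranded RNA-binding domain (dsRBD) of the protein. The plasmid carries its own lacI gene and promoter, so the lac repressor keeps the tac promoter off until it is induced with IPTG. The GST tag allows affinity purification of the fusion on glutathione resin. pGEX-4T vectors normally place a thrombin cleavage site between GST and the insert, but that site is not annotated in this feature table. The insert was added by restriction cloning, with the sites not recorded. The associated study concerns how extending the L1 region of canonical dsRBDs affects their function, so this construct presumably supplies recombinant Rnt1 dsRBD for such analyses.
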