Addgene plasmid #171549: pGEX-4T-1-Rnt1-dsRBD
Purpose: Encoding part of the budding yeast Rnt1 protein from L366 to S453
Depositing lab: Yan Zeng. Depositing organization: Nanjing Agricultural University. Publication: Extending the L1 region in canonical double-stranded RNA-binding domains impairs their functions. Zhang X, Li P, Zhong H, Yang F, Liu F, Yedid G, Zeng Y. Acta Biochim Biophys Sin (Shanghai). 2021 Mar 26;53(4):463-471. doi: 10.1093/abbs/gmab014. PubMed 33751023.
Backbone
  Vector backbone: pGEX-4T-1
  Vector type: Bacterial Expression
Growth in bacteria
  Bacterial resistance: Ampicillin, 100 μg/mL
  Growth temperature: 37°C
  Growth strain: DH5alpha
  Copy number: Low Copy
Gene/Insert
  Gene/Insert name: Rnt1
  Species: S. cerevisiae (budding yeast)
  Entrez Gene: RNT1 (a.k.a. YMR239C)
  Cloning method: Restriction Enzyme; 5′ cloning site Unknown (unknown if destroyed)
Terms and licenses: Academic/Nonprofit Terms; Industry Terms: Not Available to Industry
How to cite: pGEX-4T-1-Rnt1-dsRBD was a gift from Yan Zeng (Addgene plasmid # 171549 ; http://n2t.net/addgene:171549 ; RRID:Addgene_171549)
